>Addgene plasmid #99825 | pHI-Smp_200520 | addgene full sequence | sequence record 194874 | Addgene NGS Result
CAAAAAACCCCTCAAGACCCGTTTAGAGGCCCCAAGGGGTTATGCTAGGCGCGCCGGATCCTAATACGAC
TCACTATAGGGAGAATTAACCCTCACTAAAGGGAGACCTTGGAAACTATAGCCGTGAAACTCAAAACTAC
TCAAAATTGGGCAAAATACCTATTGCGCATATAACATCTAGTAACTTACCAATCAATCAAAATGAAATGT
TAATTGGAAAAATTGCTCAATACAATCAGTTACTAAACGTAACAATTATAAATAACTTAAAATCAGATGA
AATTCACACTATTCCTGAATTCGGGAAATTAAGTCACACATCTTGTTCTCCGAAGTTTTTACATTATCCA
ATATTTAAAAATAAAGGCTTGTCAGGAGGTTCCTTATATATTCCACTACATTACGTTTATTATGACTCGG
ACTCTGCTGATAACTCTAACGAGGAACATCTATTTAGAATAATTAACAAAAACTCACTTCGTCCAAGATT
AGGAGAAAATCCTATGGAAACATCTGACAGAAGTACTATATATCATCATTCTATGAATATTAGAAAATTA
GCCCCCCATACTGTAATGTATTGGTCAAATGGAACTACCAGTTATATCAATAGACCAACAGTACCCTATC
CCATTGATCAACTCCCTGTTTATTTATCTTCACGGGTAAACTTTCAAAAAAGTACACATGTTTGTCATAA
CTGTTATATGCGTCAAAGTAAGTCTATAAACGGTGAATTCCAACCAAAAGGTCACTTCTATAGTGTCACC
TAAATCTCCCTATAGTGAGTCGTATTAGGATCCGGCGCGCCTAGCATAACCCCTTGGGGCCTCTAAACGG
GTCTTGAGGGGTTTTTTGACGCGTGCTTCCTCGCTCACTGACTCGCTGCGCTCGGTCGTTCGGCTGCGGC
GAGCGGTATCAGCTCACTCAAAGGCGGTAATACGGTTATCCACAGAATCAGGGGATAACGCAGGAAAGAA
CATGTGAGCAAAAGGCCAGCAAAAGGCCAGGAACCGTAAAAAGGCCGCGTTGCTGGCGTTTTTCCATAGG
CTCCGCCCCCCTGACGAGCATCACAAAAATCGACGCTCAAGTCAGAGGTGGCGAAACCCGACAGGACTAT
AAAGATACCAGGCGTTTCCCCCTGGAAGCTCCCTCGTGCGCTCTCCTGTTCCGACCCTGCCGCTTACCGG
ATACCTGTCCGCCTTTCTCCCTTCGGGAAGCGTGGCGCTTTCTCATAGCTCACGCTGTAGGTATCTCAGT
TCGGTGTAGGTCGTTCGCTCCAAGCTGGGCTGTGTGCACGAACCCCCCGTTCAGCCCGACCGCTGCGCCT
TATCCGGTAACTATCGTCTTGAGTCCAACCCGGTAAGACACGACTTATCGCCACTGGCAGCAGCCACTGG
TAACAGGATTAGCAGAGCGAGGTATGTAGGCGGTGCTACAGAGTTCTTGAAGTGGTGGCCTAACTACGGC
TACACTAGAAGAACAGTATTTGGTATCTGCGCTCTGCTGAAGCCAGTTACCTTCGGAAAAAGAGTTGGTA
GCTCTTGATCCGGCAAACAAACCACCGCTGGTAGCGGTGGTTTTTTTGTTTGCAAGCAGCAGATTACGCG
CAGAAAAAAAGGATCTCAAGAAGATCCTTTGATCTTTTCTACGGGGTCTGACGCTCAGTGGAACGAAAAC
TCACGTTAAGGGATTTTGGTCATGAGATTATCAAAAAGGATCTTCACCTAGATCCTTTTAAATTAAAAAT
GAAGTTTTAAATCAATCTAAAGTATATATGAGTAAACTTGGTCTGACAGTTACCAATGCTTAATCAGTGA
GGCACCTATCTCAGCGATCTGTCTATTTCGTTCATCCATAGTTGCCTGGCTCCCCGTCGTGTAGATAACT
ACGATACGGGAGGGCTTACCATCTGGCCCCAGTGCTGCAATGATACCGCGAGACCCACGCTCACCGGCTC
CAGATTTATCAGCAATAAACCAGCCAGCCGGAAGGGCCGAGCGCAGAAGTGGTCCTGCAACTTTATCCGC
CTCCATCCAGTCTATTAATTGTTGCCGGGAAGCTAGAGTAAGTAGTTCGCCAGTTAATAGTTTGCGCAAC
GTTGTTGCCATTGCTACAGGCATCGTGGTGTCACGCTCGTCGTTTGGTATGGCTTCATTCAGCTCCGGTT
CCCAACGATCAAGGCGAGTTACATGATCCCCCATGTTGTGCAAAAAAGCGGTTAGCTCCTTCGGTCCTCC
GATCGTTGTCAGAAGTAAGTTGGCCGCAGTGTTATCACTCATGGTTATGGCAGCACTGCATAATTCTCTT
ACTGTCATGCCATCCGTAAGATGCTTTTCTGTGACTGGTGAGTACTCAACCAAGTCATTCTGAGAATAGT
GTATGCGGCGACCGAGTTGCTCTTGCCCGGCGTCAATACGGGATAATACCGCGCCACATAGCAGAACTTT
AAAAGTGCTCATCATTGGAAAACGTTCTTCGGGGCGAAAACTCTCAAGGATCTTACCGCTGTTGAGATCC
AGTTCGATGTAACCCACTCGTGCACCCAACTGATCTTCAGCATCTTTTACTTTCACCAGCGTTTCTGGGT
GAGCAAAAACAGGAAGGCAAAATGCCGCAAAAAAGGGAATAAGGGCGACACGGAAATGTTGAATACTCAT
ACTCTTCCTTTTTCAATTCAGAAGAACTCGTCAAGAAGGCGATAGAAGGCGATGCGCTGCGAATCGGGAG
CGGCGATACCGTAAAGCACGAGGAAGCGGTCAGCCCATTCGCCGCCAAGCTCTTCAGCAATATCACGGGT
AGCCAACGCTATGTCCTGATAGCGGTCCGCCACACCCAGCCGGCCACAGTCGATGAATCCAGAAAAGCGG
CCATTTTCCACCATGATATTCGGCAAGCAGGCATCGCCATGGGTCACGACGAGATCCTCGCCGTCGGGCA
TGCGCGCCTTGAGCCTGGCGAACAGTTCGGCTGGCGCGAGCCCCTGATGCTCTTCGTCCAGATCATCCTG
ATCGACAAGACCGGCTTCCATCCGAGTACGTGCTCGCTCGATGCGATGTTTCGCTTGGTGGTCGAATGGG
CAGGTAGCCGGATCAAGCGTATGCAGCCGCCGCATTGCATCAGCCATGATGGATACTTTCTCGGCAGGAG
CAAGGTGGGATGACAGGAGATCCTGCCCCGGCACTTCGCCCAATAGCAGCCAGTCCCTTCCCGCTTCAGT
GACAACGTCGAGCACAGCTGCGCAAGGAACGCCCGTCGTGGCCAGCCACGATAGCCGCGCTGCCTCGTCC
TGCAGTTCATTCAGGGCACCGGACAGGTCGGTCTTGACAAAAAGAACCGGGCGCCCCTGCGCTGACAGCC
GGAACACGGCGGCATCAGAGCAGCCGATTGTCTGTTGTGCCCAGTCATAGCCGAATAGCCTCTCCACCCA
AGCGGCCGGAGAACCTGCGTGCAATCCATCTTGTTCAATCATGCGAAACGATCCTCATCCTGTCTCTTGA
TCAGATCTTGATCCCCTGCGCCATCAGATCATTGGCGGCAAGAAAGCCATCCAGTTTACTTTGCAGGGCT
TCCCAACCTTACCAGAGGGCGCCCCAGCTGGCAATTCCGGTTCGCTTGCTGTCCATAAAACCGCCCAGTC
TAGCTATCGCCATGTAAGCCCACTGCAAGCTACCTGCTTTCTCTTTGCGCTTGCGTTTTCCCTTGTCCAG
ATAGCCCAGTAGCTGACATTCATCCGGGGTCAGCACCGTTTCTGCGGACTGGCTTTCTACGTGTTCCGCT
TCCTTTAGCAGCCCTTGCGCCCTGAATTTTGTTAAAATTCGCGTTAAATTTTTGTTAAATCAGCTCATTT
TTTAACCAATAGGCCGAAATCGACGCGT
Features (pLannotate 1.2.2; 12 found; start..end, strand, type, name):
      1..48      -  terminator     T7 terminator: transcription terminator for bacteriophage T7 RNA polymerase
     62..80      +  promoter       T7 promoter: promoter for bacteriophage T7 RNA polymerase
     84..102     +  promoter       T3 promoter: promoter for bacteriophage T3 RNA polymerase
    757..775     -  promoter       SP6 promoter: promoter for bacteriophage SP6 RNA polymerase
    779..797     -  promoter       T7 promoter: promoter for bacteriophage T7 RNA polymerase
    811..858     +  terminator     T7 terminator: transcription terminator for bacteriophage T7 RNA polymerase
   1041..1629    -  rep_origin     ori: high-copy-number ColE1/pMB1/pBR322/pUC origin of replication
   1800..2660    -  CDS            AmpR: β-lactamase; bla; confers resistance to ampicillin, carbenicillin, and related antibiotics
   2661..2677    -  promoter       AmpR promoter (fragment): bla
   2681..3472    -  CDS            neo: KKA2_KLEPN - Also known as kan, nptII. Experimental evidence at protein level: Swiss-Prot protein existence level 1. Resistance to kanamycin, neomycin, paromomycin, ribostamycin, butirosin and gentamicin B. From Klebsiella pneumoniae.
   3504..3803    -  CDS            tnpA (fragment): TN5P_ECOLX - Also known as tnp. Experimental evidence at protein level: Swiss-Prot protein existence level 1. Mediates transposition of transposon Tn5 by a 'cut and paste' mechanism. First, the monomeric transposase binds the 19 bp inverted DNA repeats flanking the transposon. Then, dimerization of the DNA- bound transposase creates a synaptic DNA complex. After nicking of the first DNA strand, excision of the transposon proceeds through a series of intermediates. The transposase then mediates the insertion of the transposon at a new site by strand transfer. The activity of the wild- type tran
   3806..3872    -  rep_origin     M13 ori (fragment): M13 bacteriophage origin of replication; arrow indicates direction of (+) strand synthesis
