[The description below was written by a language model from this plasmid's Addgene catalogue record and pLannotate feature annotations shown in this document.]
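Description:
pHI-Smp_200520 is a small (about 3.9 kb) bacterial plasmid built on the pJC53.2 backbone that carries a cDNA-derived fragment of the Schistosoma mansoni gene Smp_200520, annotated only as a hypothetical protein. Although it is catalogued as a bacterial expression vector, the depositor comments make clear that it was made as an in vitro transcription template and may not be suitable for protein overexpression. The insert was amplified from cDNA and may differ from the reference sequence. The cloning sites used are not recorded, and the insert itself is not annotated in the feature table. It presumably occupies the roughly 650 bp unannotated gap between the two sets of phage promoters.

That gap is flanked by a symmetrical arrangement of regulatory elements. On one side are T7 and T3 promoters reading inward, and on the other are T7 and SP6 promoters reading inward from the opposite strand. A T7 terminator lies outside each promoter pair. With this layout, T3 or SP6 polymerase can each produce a single-stranded transcript of one defined orientation, the kind of product typically used as a riboprobe for in situ hybridisation. T7 polymerase transcribes both strands, and the convergent transcripts, stopped by the outer terminators, can anneal into double-stranded RNA, which is typically used for RNA interference. The record does not state which of these applications was intended.

The plasmid replicates in E. coli from a high-copy ColE1/pUC-type origin. It carries both a neo/nptII kanamycin resistance gene and a β-lactamase ampicillin resistance gene, with kanamycin listed as the selection. Fragments of Tn5 transposase and an M13 origin also appear in the annotation and are most likely non-functional backbone remnants.
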