Addgene plasmid #99825: pHI-Smp_200520
Purpose: Expresses S. mansoni hypothetical protein Smp_200520
Depositing lab: Phillip Newmark.
Backbone
  Vector backbone: pJC53.2
  Vector type: Bacterial Expression
Growth in bacteria
  Bacterial resistance: Kanamycin, 50 μg/mL
  Growth temperature: 37°C
  Growth strain: DH5alpha
  Copy number: Unknown
Gene/Insert
  Gene/Insert name: hypothetical protein
  Cloning method: Restriction Enzyme; 5′ cloning site unknown (unknown if destroyed); 3′ cloning site unknown (unknown if destroyed)
Terms and licenses: Academic/Nonprofit Terms; Industry Terms: Not Available to Industry
Depositor comments: Addgene Note: These plasmids were generated for in vitro transcription and may not be suitable for overexpression studies. The inserts were amplified from cDNA and may differ from NCBI reference sequences.
How to cite: pHI-Smp_200520 was a gift from Phillip Newmark (Addgene plasmid # 99825)
